>Addgene plasmid #98705 | pcDNA3 Glt1a | addgene full sequence | sequence record 182533 | Addgene NGS Result
GACATTGATTATTGACTAGTTATTAATAGTAATCAATTACGGGGTCATTAGTTCATAGCCCATATATGGA
GTTCCGCGTTACATAACTTACGGTAAATGGCCCGCCTGGCTGACCGCCCAACGACCCCCGCCCATTGACG
TCAATAATGACGTATGTTCCCATAGTAACGCCAATAGGGACTTTCCATTGACGTCAATGGGTGGAGTATT
TACGGTAAACTGCCCACTTGGCAGTACATCAAGTGTATCATATGCCAAGTACGCCCCCTATTGACGTCAA
TGACGGTAAATGGCCCGCCTGGCATTATGCCCAGTACATGACCTTATGGGACTTTCCTACTTGGCAGTAC
ATCTACGTATTAGTCATCGCTATTACCATGGTGATGCGGTTTTGGCAGTACATCAATGGGCGTGGATAGC
GGTTTGACTCACGGGGATTTCCAAGTCTCCACCCCATTGACGTCAATGGGAGTTTGTTTTGGCACCAAAA
TCAACGGGACTTTCCAAAATGTCGTAACAACTCCGCCCCATTGACGCAAATGGGCGGTAGGCGTGTACGG
TGGGAGGTCTATATAAGCAGAGCTCTCTGGCTAACTAGAGAACCCACTGCTTACTGGCTTATCGAAATTA
ATACGACTCACTATAGGGAGACCCAAGCTTGGTACCGAGCTCGGATCCACTAGTAACGGCCGCCAGTGTG
CTGGAATTCTGCAGATATCCATCACACTGGCGGCCGCTCGACGGTATCGATAAGCTTGATATCGAATTCC
CTGCCCGTTAAATACCGCTCCCCGCCGCACTCCGGGCTCACCCAGCTCGTCGCCACTGTCTCCAGACCGT
GCCCGGGAGGAGGGGGCGTTCCCCACGCCATGGCATCAACCGAGGGTGCCAACAATATGCCCAAGCAGGT
GGAAGTGCGCATGCACGACAGCCACCTCAGCTCCGAGGAGCCAAAGCACCGAAACCTGGGCATGCGCATG
TGCGACAAGCTGGGGAAGAACCTCCTGCTCTCACTGACTGTGTTTGGTGTCATCCTGGGAGCAGTATGTG
GCGGGCTGCTTCGCTTGGCGGCTCCCATCCACCCTGATGTGGTCATGTTGATAGCCTTCCCGGGGGACAT
CCTCATGAGGATGCTGAAGATGCTCATCCTCCCTCTCATCATTTCCAGTCTCATCACAGGGCTGTCAGGG
CTGGATGCTAAAGCCAGCGGCCGCCTAGGCACGAGAGCCATGGTATATTACATGTCCACGACCATCATTG
CCGCTGTGCTGGGGGTCATCCTGGTGTTGGCCATCCACCCTGGGAATCCCAAACTCAAGAAGCAGCTGGG
GCCTGGGAAGAAGAACGACGAGGTGTCCAGCCTGGATGCCTTCCTGGATCTCATTAGAAATCTCTTCCCG
GAGAACCTGGTACAAGCCTGTTTCCAACAGATTCAGACTGTGACAAAGAAAGTTCTGGTGGCACCTCCAT
CCGAGGAGGCCAATACAACCAAGGCAGTCATCTCCCTGTTGAATGAGACCATGAATGAGGCCCCTGAAGA
AACTAAGATCGTTATCAAGAAGGGCCTGGAGTTCAAGGACGGGATGAATGTCTTAGGTCTGATTGGATTC
TTTATTGCTTTCGGCATTGCCATGGGGAAGATGGGTGAGCAGGCCAAGCTGATGGTGGAGTTCTTCAACA
TTCTGAACGAGATTGTCATGAAGTTAGTGATCATGATCATGTGGTATTCCCCGCTGGGTATCGCCTGCTT
GATCTGTGGGAAGATCATCGCCATCAAGGACTTAGAAGTGGTTGCTAGGCAGCTGGGGATGTACATGATC
ACAGTGATCGTGGGCCTCATCATTCATGGGGGCATCTTTCTCCCCTTGATTTACTTTGTAGTGACCAGAA
AAAACCCATTCTCCTTTTTTGCTGGCATTTTCCAAGCCTGGATCACTGCCCTGGGAACCGCTTCCAGTGC
TGGAACTTTGCCTGTCACCTTCCGTTGCTTGGAAGATAATCTAGGGATTGACAAGCGTGTGACCAGATTC
GTCCTCCCAGTCGGAGCAACCATTAACATGGATGGTACAGCCCTTTACGAAGCCGTGGCAGCCATCTTCA
TAGCCCAGATGAATGGGGTCATCCTGGATGGAGGTCAGATAGTGACTGTAAGCCTTACAGCAACTCTGGC
GAGCATTGGTGCAGCCAGTATTCCCAGCGCCGGGTTGGTCACCATGCTCCTCATTCTCACAGCTGTGGGC
CTGCCGACAGAGGACATCAGTCTGCTGGTGGCAGTGGACTGGCTGCTGGATAGAATGAGAACTTCGGTCA
ATGTAGTGGGCGATTCTTTTGGGGCTGGGATTGTCTATCACCTTTCCAAGTCCGAGCTGGACACCATTGA
CTCCCAACACCGAATGCACGAAGACATCGAAATGACCAAGACGCAGTCCGTTTATGACGACACGAAGAAC
CACAGGGAAAGCAACTCTAATCAGTGTGTCTATGCCGCACACAACTCTGTCGTAATAGATGAGTGCAAGG
TAACTCTGGCGGCCAATGGAAAGTCAGCTGACTGCAGTGTTGAGGAAGAACCTTGGAAACGTGAAAAATA
ATCTAGAGGGCCCTATTCTATAGTGTCACCTAAATGCTAGAGCTCGCTGATCAGCCTCGACTGTGCCTTC
TAGTTGCCAGCCATCTGTTGTTTGCCCCTCCCCCGTGCCTTCCTTGACCCTGGAAGGTGCCACTCCCACT
GTCCTTTCCTAATAAAATGAGGAAATTGCATCGCATTGTCTGAGTAGGTGTCATTCTATTCTGGGGGGTG
GGGTGGGGCAGGACAGCAAGGGGGAGGATTGGGAAGACAATAGCAGGCATGCTGGGGATGCGGTGGGCTC
TATGGCTTCTGAGGCGGAAAGAACCAGCTGGGGCTCTAGGGGGTATCCCC
[124 nt withheld, positions 2921-3044]
C
[91 nt withheld, positions 3046-3136]
A
[49 nt withheld, positions 3138-3186]
CCTTTGACGTTGGAGTCCACGTTCTTT
[37 nt withheld, positions 3214-3250]
ACCCTATCTCGGTCTATTCTTTTGATTTATAAGGGATTTTGCCGATTTCGGCCTATTGGTTAAAAAATGA
GCTGATTTAACAAAAATTTAACGCGAATTAATTCTGTGGAATGTGTGTCAGTTAGGGTGTGGAAAGTCCC
CAGGCTCCCCAGCAGGCAGAAGTATGCAAAGCATGCATCTCAATTAGTCAGCAACCAGGTGTGGAAAGTC
CCCAGGCTCCCCAGCAGGCAGAAGTATGCAAAGCATGCATCTCAATTAGTCAGCAACCATAGTCCCGCCC
CTAACTCCGCCCATCCCGCCCCTAACTCCGCCCAGTTCCGCCCATTCTCCGCCCCATGGCTGACTAATTT
TTTTTATTTATGCAGAGGCCGAGGCCGCCTCTGCCTCTGAGCTATTCCAGAAGTAGTGAGGAGGCTTTTT
TGGAGGCCTAGGCTTTTGCAAAAAGCTCCCGGGAGCTTGTATATCCATTTTCGGATCTGATCAAGAGACA
GGATGAGGATCGTTTCGCATGATTGAACAAGATGGATTGCACGCAGGTTCTCCGGCCGCTTGGGTGGAGA
GGCTATTCGGCTATGACTGGGCACAACAGACAATCGGCTGCTCTGATGCCGCCGTGTTCCGGCTGTCAGC
GCAGGGGCGCCCGGTTCTTTTTGTCAAGACCGACCTGTCCGGTGCCCTGAATGAACTGCAGGACGAGGCA
GCGCGGCTATCGTGGCTGGCCACGACGGGCGTTCCTTGCGCAGCTGTGCTCGACGTTGTCACTGAAGCGG
GAAGGGACTGGCTGCTATTGGGCGAAGTGCCGGGGCAGGATCTCCTGTCATCTCACCTTGCTCCTGCCGA
GAAAGTATCCATCATGGCTGATGCAATGCGGCGGCTGCATACGCTTGATCCGGCTACCTGCCCATTCGAC
CACCAAGCGAAACATCGCATCGAGCGAGCACGTACTCGGATGGAAGCCGGTCTTGTCGATCAGGATGATC
TGGACGAAGAGCATCAGGGGCTCGCGCCAGCCGAACTGTTCGCCAGGCTCAAGGCGCGCATGCCCGACGG
CGAGGATCTCGTCGTGACCCATGGCGATGCCTGCTTGCCGAATATCATGGTGGAAAATGGCCGCTTTTCT
GGATTCATCGACTGTGGCCGGCTGGGTGTGGCGGACCGCTATCAGGACATAGCGTTGGCTACCCGTGATA
TTGCTGAAGAGCTTGGCGGCGAATGGGCTGACCGCTTCCTCGCTCACTGACTCGCTGCGCTCGGTCGTTC
GGCTGCGGCGAGCGGTATCAGCTCACTCAAAGGCGGTAATACGGTTATCCACAGAATCAGGGGATAACGC
AGGAAAGAACATGTGAGCAAAAGGCCAGCAAAAGGCCAGGAACCGTAAAAAGGCCGCGTTGCTGGCGTTT
TTCCATAGGCTCCGCCCCCCTGACGAGCATCACAAAAATCGACGCTCAAGTCAGAGGTGGCGAAACCCGA
CAGGACTATAAAGATACCAGGCGTTTCCCCCTGGAAGCTCCCTCGTGCGCTCTCCTGTTCCGACCCTGCC
GCTTACCGGATACCTGTCCGCCTTTCTCCCTTCGGGAAGCGTGGCGCTTTCTCATAGCTCACGCTGTAGG
TATCTCAGTTCGGTGTAGGTCGTTCGCTCCAAGCTGGGCTGTGTGCACGAACCCCCCGTTCAGCCCGACC
GCTGCGCCTTATCCGGTAACTATCGTCTTGAGTCCAACCCGGTAAGACACGACTTATCGCCACTGGCAGC
AGCCACTGGTAACAGGATTAGCAGAGCGAGGTATGTAGGCGGTGCTACAGAGTTCTTGAAGTGGTGGCCT
AACTACGGCTACACTAGAAGAACAGTATTTGGTATCTGCGCTCTGCTGAAGCCAGTTACCTTCGGAAAAA
GAGTTGGTAGCTCTTGATCCGGCAAACAAACCACCGCTGGTAGCGGTGGTTTTTTTGTTTGCAAGCAGCA
GATTACGCGCAGAAAAAAAGGATCTCAAGAAGATCCTTTGATCTTTTCTACGGGGTCTGACGCTCAGTGG
AACGAAAACTCACGTTAAGGGATTTTGGTCATGAGATTATCAAAAAGGATCTTCACCTAGATCCTTTTAA
ATTAAAAATGAAGTTTTAAATCAATCTAAAGTATATATGAGTAAACTTGGTCTGACAGTTACCAATGCTT
AATCAGTGAGGCACCTATCTCAGCGATCTGTCTATTTCGTTCATCCATAGTTGCCTGACTCCCCGTCGTG
TAGATAACTACGATACGGGAGGGCTTACCATCTGGCCCCAGTGCTGCAATGATACCGCGAGACCCACGCT
CACCGGCTCCAGATTTATCAGCAATAAACCAGCCAGCCGGAAGGGCCGAGCGCAGAAGTGGTCCTGCAAC
TTTATCCGCCTCCATCCAGTCTATTAATTGTTGCCGGGAAGCTAGAGTAAGTAGTTCGCCAGTTAATAGT
TTGCGCAACGTTGTTGCCATTGCTACAGGCATCGTGGTGTCACGCTCGTCGTTTGGTATGGCTTCATTCA
GCTCCGGTTCCCAACGATCAAGGCGAGTTACATGATCCCCCATGTTGTGCAAAAAAGCGGTTAGCTCCTT
CGGTCCTCCGATCGTTGTCAGAAGTAAGTTGGCCGCAGTGTTATCACTCATGGTTATGGCAGCACTGCAT
AATTCTCTTACTGTCATGCCATCCGTAAGATGCTTTTCTGTGACTGGTGAGTACTCAACCAAGTCATTCT
GAGAATAGTGTATGCGGCGACCGAGTTGCTCTTGCCCGGCGTCAATACGGGATAATACCGCGCCACATAG
CAGAACTTTAAAAGTGCTCATCATTGGAAAACGTTCTTCGGGGCGAAAACTCTCAAGGATCTTACCGCTG
TTGAGATCCAGTTCGATGTAACCCACTCGTGCACCCAACTGATCTTCAGCATCTTTTACTTTCACCAGCG
TTTCTGGGTGAGCAAAAACAGGAAGGCAAAATGCCGCAAAAAAGGGAATAAGGGCGACACGGAAATGTTG
AATACTCATACTCTTCCTTTTTCAATATTATTGAAGCATTTATCAGGGTTATTGTCTCATGAGCGGATAC
ATATTTGAATGTATTTAGAAAAATAAACAAATAGGGGTTCCGCGCACATTTCCCCGAAAAGTGCCACCTG
ACGTCGACGGATCGGGAGATCTCCCGATCCCCTATGGTGCACTCTCAGTACAATCTGCTCTGATGCCGCA
TAGTTAAGCCAGTATCTGCTCCCTGCTTGTGTGTTGGAGGTCGCTGAGTAGTGCGCGAGCAAAATTTAAG
CTACAACAAGGCAAGGCTTGACCGACAATTGCATGAAGAATCTGCTTAGGGTTAGGCGTTTTGCGCTGCT
TCGCGATGTACGGGCCAGATATACGCGTT
Features (pLannotate 1.2.2; 16 found; start..end, strand, type, name):
      1..380     +  enhancer       CMV enhancer: human cytomegalovirus immediate early enhancer
    381..584     +  promoter       CMV promoter: human cytomegalovirus (CMV) immediate early promoter
    580..613     +  LTR            5' LTR (truncated) (fragment): truncated 5' long terminal repeat (LTR) from HIV-1
    629..647     +  promoter       T7 promoter: promoter for bacteriophage T7 RNA polymerase
    738..770     -  misc_feature   MCS (fragment): pBluescript multiple cloning site
    870..2588    +  CDS            Slc1a2: EAA2_RAT - Also known as Eaat2, Glt1. Experimental evidence at protein level: Swiss-Prot protein existence level 1. Sodium-dependent, high-affinity amino acid transporter that mediates the uptake of L-glutamate and also L-aspartate and D-aspartate (PubMed:1448170, PubMed:7913472). Functions as a symporter that transports one amino acid molecule together with two or three Na(+) ions and one proton, in parallel with the counter-transport of one K(+) ion (PubMed:1448170). Mediates Cl(-) flux that is not coupled to amino acid transport; this avoids the accumulation of negative charges due to aspar
   2607..2625    -  promoter       SP6 promoter: promoter for bacteriophage SP6 RNA polymerase
   2651..2875    +  polyA_signal   bGH poly(A) signal: bovine growth hormone polyadenylation signal
   2879..2900    +  promoter       SV40 promoter (fragment): SV40 enhancer and early promoter
   2921..3349    +  rep_origin     f1 ori (sequence partly withheld): f1 bacteriophage origin of replication; arrow indicates direction of (+) strand synthesis
   3363..3692    +  promoter       SV40 promoter: SV40 enhancer and early promoter
   3759..4482    +  CDS            NeoR/KanR (fragment): aminoglycoside phosphotransferase from Tn5; aph(3')-II (or nptII); confers resistance to neomycin, kanamycin, and G418 (Geneticin®)
   4650..5238    -  rep_origin     ori: high-copy-number ColE1/pMB1/pBR322/pUC origin of replication
   5409..6269    -  CDS            AmpR: β-lactamase; bla; confers resistance to ampicillin, carbenicillin, and related antibiotics
   6270..6374    -  promoter       AmpR promoter: bla
   6433..6485    -  misc_feature   bom (fragment): basis of mobility region from pBR322
