[The description below was written by a language model from this plasmid's Addgene catalogue record and pLannotate feature annotations shown in this document.]
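Description:
pcDNA3 Glt1a is a mammalian expression plasmid built on the Invitrogen pcDNA3 backbone that carries the rat glutamate transporter GLT1a, a product of the Slc1a2 gene (also known as Eaat2 or Glt-1). The full sequence record is 6,639 nt. The coding sequence was inserted between the NotI and XbaI sites of the polylinker and sits downstream of the human cytomegalovirus immediate early enhancer and promoter, with the bovine growth hormone polyadenylation signal providing 3′ end processing. T7 and SP6 phage promoters flank the insert in opposing orientations, a standard pcDNA3 arrangement that permits in vitro transcription of either strand. No epitope tag or reporter is annotated, so the transporter appears to be expressed in untagged form. Repository quality control found an I288V substitution relative to the reference rat sequence, and the depositor states that it does not affect plasmid function.

In bacteria the plasmid is maintained at high copy number through a ColE1/pUC-type origin and selected with ampicillin via the bla gene and its own promoter. An f1 origin is also present for single-stranded DNA production. For mammalian cells, an SV40 enhancer/early promoter drives the Tn5 aminoglycoside phosphotransferase gene, which normally allows G418 selection of stable transfectants. The annotation flags this marker only as a fragment and lists no downstream polyadenylation signal, so its integrity is uncertain from the feature table alone. The short HIV-1 LTR and pBluescript polylinker matches are small fragments and are probably incidental annotation hits. The encoded protein is a sodium-dependent, high-affinity transporter for L-glutamate and aspartate, and the stated purpose of the construct is mammalian expression of Glt1a.
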