Addgene plasmid #98705: pcDNA3 Glt1a
Purpose: mammalian expression of Glt1a
Depositing lab: Paul Rosenberg. Depositing organization: Boston Children's Hospital. Publication: Expression of a variant form of the glutamate transporter GLT1 in neuronal cultures and in neurons and astrocytes in the rat brain. Chen W, Aoki C, Mahadomrongkul V, Gruber CE, Wang GJ, Blitzblau R, Irwin N, Rosenberg PA. J Neurosci. 2002 Mar 15;22(6):2142-52. 22/6/2142 PubMed 11896154.
Backbone
  Vector backbone: pcDNA3
  Backbone manufacturer: Invitrogen
  Vector type: Mammalian Expression
Growth in bacteria
  Bacterial resistance: Ampicillin, 100 μg/mL
  Growth temperature: 37°C
  Growth strain: DH5alpha
  Copy number: High Copy
Gene/Insert
  Gene/Insert name: Glt1a
  Species: R. norvegicus (rat)
  Mutation: I288V (please see depositor comments below)
  GenBank ID: AY069978
  Entrez Gene: Slc1a2 (a.k.a. Eaat2, Glt, Glt-1)
  Promoter: CMV
  Cloning method: Restriction Enzyme; 5′ cloning site NotI (unknown if destroyed); 3′ cloning site XbaI (unknown if destroyed)
  Sequencing primers: 5′ CMV-F
Terms and licenses: Academic/Nonprofit Terms; Industry Terms: Not Available to Industry
Depositor comments: Please note that mutation I288V in Glt1a (reference AY069978) was found during Addgene's quality control. The depositor noted that this mutation does NOT affect plasmid function.
How to cite: pcDNA3 Glt1a was a gift from Paul Rosenberg (Addgene plasmid # 98705 ; http://n2t.net/addgene:98705 ; RRID:Addgene_98705)
